Addgene plasmid #148489: pnYC-NpM-HsYTHDC2_1069-1430_AD
Purpose: Bacterial Expression of HsYTHDC2_1069-1430
Depositing lab: Elisa Izaurralde. Depositing organization: Max Planck Institute for Developmental Biology.
Backbone
  Vector backbone: Unknown
  Vector type: Bacterial Expression
Growth in bacteria
  Bacterial resistance: Chloramphenicol, 25 μg/mL
  Growth temperature: 37°C
  Growth strain: DH5alpha
  Copy number: Low Copy
Gene/Insert
  Gene/Insert name: HsYTHDC2_1069-1430
  Species: H. sapiens (human)
  Entrez Gene: YTHDC2 (a.k.a. CAHL, hYTHDC2)
  Cloning method: Unknown
Terms and licenses: Academic/Nonprofit Terms; Industry Terms: Not Available to Industry
Depositor comments: Plasmids from this collection were made available to the research community and donated after the lab closed. Please note that the sequence provided by the depositing laboratory may be theoretical/predicted or based on Sanger sequencing results. There may be discrepancies between sequencing results obtained by Addgene and the depositor sequence. If an Addgene verified sequence is not available, please contact before placing your order to request that our lab fully sequence the plasmid.
How to cite: pnYC-NpM-HsYTHDC2_1069-1430_AD was a gift from Elisa Izaurralde (Addgene plasmid # 148489 ; http://n2t.net/addgene:148489 ; RRID:Addgene_148489)
