[The description below was written by a language model from this plasmid's Addgene catalogue record and pLannotate feature annotations shown in this document.]
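Description:
pnYC-NpM-HsYTHDC2_1069-1430_AD is a 6,578-nt bacterial expression plasmid for producing a fragment of human YTHDC2 (residues 1069–1430, per the insert name) in E. coli. The catalogue lists the backbone as unknown. The feature table, however, shows a p15A origin of replication, a chloramphenicol acetyltransferase gene under its own cat promoter (spanning the sequence origin), and several disrupted fragments of the tetracycline resistance gene with the tet promoter. This layout resembles a pACYC-type vector in which the expression cassette interrupts TcR. The plasmid is recorded as low copy and is selected with chloramphenicol. Because p15A is compatible with ColE1-type origins, such plasmids can be maintained alongside a second plasmid for co-expression, although the record does not say this was the intent. Short annotated fragments of resD, an RSF origin and IS1 are probably backbone remnants rather than functional parts.

The expression cassette consists of a T7 promoter with an adjacent lac operator, the phage T7 gene 10 ribosome binding site, and a T7 terminator. Transcription therefore requires T7 RNA polymerase and can be induced with IPTG where lac repressor is present; no lacI gene is annotated on the plasmid. The open reading frame begins with a maltose binding protein lacking its signal sequence, so the fusion stays cytosolic. This is followed by the YTHDC2 segment, placing MBP as an N-terminal solubility and affinity tag. A short match to the T7 gene 10B-derived SET1 tag lies between the insert and the terminator, and its role here is unclear. YTHDC2 is a 3'–5' RNA helicase that binds m6A-containing RNA. The construct serves recombinant production of its C-terminal region, but the record does not specify downstream applications. The deposited sequence may be theoretical rather than verified.
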