Features (pLannotate 1.2.2; 18 found; start..end, strand, type, name):
    739..834     -  CDS            resD (fragment): REDF_ECOLI - Also known as D. Protein inferred from homology: Swiss-Prot protein existence level 3. Acts as a repressor of transcription and as a site-specific resolvase that cleaves at the RfsF site. From Escherichia coli (strain K12).
    824..881     +  CDS            TcR (fragment): tetracycline efflux protein; tet; confers resistance to tetracycline
    878..971     -  CDS            TcR (fragment): tetracycline efflux protein; tet; confers resistance to tetracycline
   1475..2375    -  CDS            TcR (fragment): tetracycline efflux protein; tet; confers resistance to tetracycline
   2402..2420    +  promoter       T7 promoter: promoter for bacteriophage T7 RNA polymerase
   2421..2445    +  protein_bind   lac operator: The lac repressor binds to the lac operator to inhibit transcription in E. coli. This inhibition can be relieved by adding lactose or isopropyl-β-D-thiogalactopyranoside (IPTG). lac repressor encoded by lacI
   2460..2482    +  RBS            RBS: efficient ribosome binding site from bacteriophage T7 gene 10 (Olins and Rangwala, 1989)
   2493..3589    +  CDS            MBP (fragment): maltose binding protein from E. coli; malE (mutated); This version of the gene does not encode a signal sequence, so MBP will remain in the cytosol.
   3617..4726    +  CDS            YTHDC2 (fragment): YTDC2_HUMAN - Experimental evidence at protein level: Swiss-Prot protein existence level 1. 3'-5' RNA helicase that plays a key role in the male and female germline by promoting transition from mitotic to meiotic divisions in stem cells (PubMed:26318451, PubMed:29033321, PubMed:29970596). Specifically recognizes and binds N6-methyladenosine (m6A)-containing RNAs, a modification present at internal sites of mRNAs and some non-coding RNAs that plays a role in the efficiency of RNA processing and stability (PubMed:26318451, PubMed:29033321). Essential for ensuring a successful progression of the
   4767..4816    +  CDS            SET1 (fragment): solubility-enhancement tag derived from T7 phage gene 10B
   4824..4871    +  terminator     T7 terminator: transcription terminator for bacteriophage T7 RNA polymerase
   4894..4998    -  CDS            TcR (fragment): tetracycline efflux protein; tet; confers resistance to tetracycline
   5046..5074    -  promoter       tet promoter: E. coli promoter for tetracycline efflux protein gene
   5186..5731    +  rep_origin     p15A ori: Plasmids containing the medium-copy-number p15A origin of replication can be propagated in E. coli cells that contain a second plasmid with the ColE1 origin.
   5819..5874    +  rep_origin     RSF ori (fragment): Plasmids containing the RSF 1030 origin of replication can be propagated in E. coli cells that contain additional plasmids with compatible origins.
   5993..6136    -  mobile_element IS1 (fragment): prokaryotic transposable element IS1
   6257..6359    +  promoter       cat promoter: promoter of the E. coli cat gene encoding chloramphenicol acetyltransferase
   6360..441     +  CDS            CmR (across the origin): chloramphenicol acetyltransferase; cat; confers resistance to chloramphenicol
>Addgene plasmid #148489 | pnYC-NpM-HsYTHDC2_1069-1430_AD | depositor full sequence | sequence record 290937 | Full Sequence
GGTATGGCAATGAAAGACGGTGAGCTGGTGATATGGGATAGTGTTCACCCTTGTTACACCGTTTTCCATG
AGCAAACTGAAACGTTTTCATCGCTCTGGAGTGAATACCACGACGATTTCCGGCAGTTTCTACACATATA
TTCGCAAGATGTGGCGTGTTACGGTGAAAACCTGGCCTATTTCCCTAAAGGGTTTATTGAGAATATGTTT
TTCGTCTCAGCCAATCCCTGGGTGAGTTTCACCAGTTTTGATTTAAACGTGGCCAATATGGACAACTTCT
TCGCCCCCGTTTTCACCATGGGCAAATATTATACGCAAGGCGACAAGGTGCTGATGCCGCTGGCGATTCA
GGTTCATCATGCCGTCTGTGATGGCTTCCATGTCGGCAGAATGCTTAATGAATTACAACAGTACTGCGAT
GAGTGGCAGGGCGGGGCGTAATTTTTTTAAGGCAGTTATTGGTGCCCTTAAACGCCTGGTGCTACGCCTG
AATAAGTGATAATAAGCGGATGAATGGCAGAAATTCGAAAGCAAATTCGACCCGGTCGTCGGTTCAGGGC
AGGGTCGTTAAATAGCCGCTTATGTCTATTGCTGGTTTACCGGTTTATTGACTACCGGAAGCAGTGTGAC
CGTGTGCTTCTCAAATGCCTGAGGCCAGTTTGCTCAGGCTCTCCCCGTGGAGGTAATAATTGACGATATG
ATCATTTATTCTGCCTCCCAGAGCCTGATAAAAACGGTTAGCGCTTCGTTAATACAGATGTAGGTGTTCC
ACAGGGTAGCCAGCAGCATCCTGCGATGCAGATCCGGAACATAATGGTGCAGGGCGCTTGTTTCGGCGTG
GGTATGGTGGCAGGCCCCGTGGCCGGGGGACTGTTGGGCGCTGCCGGCACCTGTCCTACGAGTTGCATGA
TAAAGAAGACAGTCATAAGTGCGGCGACGATAGTCATGCCCCGCGCCCACCGGAAGGAGCTACCGGACAG
CGGTGCGGACTGTTGTAACTCAGAATAAGAAATGAGGCCGCTCATGGCGTTGACTCTCAGTCATAGTATC
GTGGTATCACCGGTTGGTTCCACTCTCTGTTGCGGGCAACTTCAGCAGCACGTAGGGGACTTCCGCGTTT
CCAGACTTTACGAAACACGGAAACCGAAGACCATTCATGTTGTTGCTCAGGTCGCAGACGTTTTGCAGCA
GCAGTCGCTTCACGTTCGCTCGCGTATCGGTGATTCATTCTGCTAACCAGTAAGGCAACCCCGCCAGCCT
AGCCGGGTCCTCAACGACAGGAGCACGATCATGCGCACCCGTGGCCAGGACCCAACGCTGCCCGAGATGC
GCCGCGTGCGGCTGCTGGAGATGGCGGACGCGATGGATATGTTCTGCCAAGGGTTGGTTTGCGCATTCAC
AGTTCTCCGCAAGAATTGATTGGCTCCAATTCTTGGAGTGGTGAATCCGTTAGCGAGGTGCCGCCGGCTT
CCATTCAGGTCGAGGTGGCCCGGCTCCATGCACCGCGACGCAACGCGGGGAGGCAGACAAGGTATAGGGC
GGCGCCTACAATCCATGCCAACCCGTTCCATGTGCTCGCCGAGGCGGCATAAATCGCCGTGACGATCAGC
GGTCCAGTGATCGAAGTTAGGCTGGTAAGAGCCGCGAGCGATCCTTGAAGCTGTCCCTGATGGTCGTCAT
CTACCTGCCTGGACAGCATGGCCTGCAACGCGGGCATCCCGATGCCGCCGGAAGCGAGAAGAATCATAAT
GGGGAAGGCCATCCAGCCTCGCGTCGCGAACGCCAGCAAGACGTAGCCCAGCGCGTCGGCCGCCATGCCG
GCGATAATGGCCTGCTTCTCGCCGAAACGTTTGGTGGCGGGACCAGTGACGAAGGCTTGAGCGAGGGCGT
GCAAGATTCCGAATACCGCAAGCGACAGGCCGATCATCGTCGCGCTCCAGCGAAAGCGGTCCTCGCCGAA
AATGACCCAGAGCGCTGCCGGCACCTGTCCTACGAGTTGCATGATAAAGAAGACAGTCATAAGTGCGGCG
ACGATAGTCATGCCCCGCGCCCACCGGAAGGAGCTGACTGGGTTGAAGGCTCTCAAGGGCATCGGTCGAC
GCTCTCCCTTATGCGACTCCTGCATTAGGAAGCAGCCCAGTAGTAGGTTGAGGCCGTTGAGCACCGCCGC
CGCAAGGAATGGTGCATGCAAGGAGATGGCGCCCAACAGTCCCCCGGCCACGGGGCCTGCCACCATACCC
ACGCCGAAACAAGCGCTCATGAGCCCGAAGTGGCGAGCCCGATCTTCCCCATCGGTGATGTCGGCGATAT
AGGCGCCAGCAACCGCACCTGTGGCGCCGGTGATGCCGGCCACGATGCGTCCGGCGTAGAGGATCAGACT
AAGATCTCGATCCCGCGAAATTAATACGACTCACTATAGGGGAATTGTGAGCGGATAACAATTCCCCACT
AGTAATAATTTTGTTTAACTTTAAGAAGGAGATATACCATGGAAACTGAAGAAGGTAAACTGGTAATCTG
GATTAACGGCGATAAAGGCTATAACGGTCTCGCTGAAGTCGGTAAGAAATTCGAGAAAGATACCGGAATT
AAAGTCACCGTTGAGCATCCGGATAAACTGGAAGAGAAATTCCCACAGGTTGCGGCAACTGGCGATGGCC
CTGACATTATCTTCTGGGCACACGACCGCTTTGGTGGCTACGCTCAATCTGGCCTGTTGGCTGAAATCAC
CCCGGACAAAGCGTTCCAGGACAAGCTGTATCCGTTTACCTGGGATGCCGTACGTTACAACGGCAAGCTG
ATTGCTTACCCGATCGCTGTTGAAGCGTTATCGCTGATTTATAACAAAGACCTGCTGCCGAACCCGCCAA
AAACCTGGGAAGAGATCCCGGCGCTGGATAAAGAACTGAAAGCGAAAGGTAAGAGCGCCCTGATGTTCAA
CCTGCAAGAACCGTACTTCACCTGGCCGCTGATTGCTGCTGACGGGGGTTATGCGTTCAAGTATGAAAAC
GGCAAGTACGACATTAAAGACGTGGGCGTGGATAACGCTGGCGCGAAAGCGGGTCTGACCTTCCTGGTTG
ACCTGATTAAAAACAAACACATGAATGCAGACACCGATTACTCCATCGCAGAAGCTGCCTTTAATAAAGG
CGAAACAGCGATGACCATCAACGGCCCGTGGGCATGGTCCAACATCGACACCAGCAAAGTGAATTATGGT
GTAACGGTACTGCCGACCTTCAAGGGTCAACCATCCAAACCGTTCGTTGGCGTGCTGAGCGCAGGTATTA
ACGCCGCCAGTCCGAACAAAGAGCTGGCAAAAGAGTTCCTCGAAAACTATCTGCTGACTGATGAAGGTCT
GGAAGCGGTTAATAAAGACAAACCGCTGGGTGCCGTAGCGCTGAAGTCTTACGAGGAAGAGTTGGCGAAA
GATCCACGTATTGCCGCCACGATGGAAAACGCCCAGAAAGGTGAAATCATGCCGAACATCCCGCAGATGT
CCGCTTTCTGGTATGCCGTGCGTACTGCGGTGATCAACGCCGCCAGCGGTCGTCAGACTGTCGATGAAGC
CCTTAAAGACGCGCAGACTGGTACCGGCAGCGGCCTGGAAGTTCTGTTCCAGGGGCCCCATATGCTCGAG
TTGGCAAGTAATGCTCTTCAGGAACCTTCATCCTTTAGAGTGGATGGCATTCCCAATGACAGTAGTGATA
GTGAAATGGAGGACAAAACTACAGCTAATTTGGCAGCCTTGAAACTTGATGAGTGGCTCCATTTCACACT
GGAGCCAGAGGCAGCTAGTTTATTGCTGCAGCTCAGACAGAAGTGGCATAGCTTATTTTTACGCCGAATG
AGAGCTCCATCTAAACCTTGGTCTCAAGTTGATGAAGCTACCATAAGAGCAATTATAGCTGTTTTAAGCA
CTGAAGAACAGTCTGCAGGTTTACAACAACCATCTGGGATTGGCCAAAGGCCAAGGCCTATGTCTTCAGA
AGAGCTTCCTTTGGCCTCATCTTGGAGGTCAAATAATAGTAGGAAAAGTTCAGCAGATACTGAATTTTCT
GATGAGTGTACTACTGCAGAAAGAGTACTGATGAAATCTCCATCTCCAGCATTACACCCACCTCAGAAGT
ACAAAGATAGAGGAATTTTACATCCTAAACGAGGTACTGAGGACCGATCAGATCAGTCTTCTCTGAAATC
TACAGACAGCAGTAGTTACCCAAGTCCTTGTGCTAGTCCTTCTCCTCCATCCTCAGGAAAGGGCTCAAAA
TCTCCTTCGCCAAGACCAAACATGCCTGTTCGATACTTCATAATGAAGAGTAGCAATTTGAGAAACCTTG
AAATTTCTCAACAGAAGGGTATCTGGTCTACAACTCCTAGTAATGAACGGAAGCTAAATCGAGCCTTTTG
GGAAAGCAGCATAGTTTACTTGGTATTTTCTGTTCAAGGATCTGGACATTTCCAGGGATTTTCTAGGATG
TCTTCTGAGATTGGAAGGGAAAAGAGTCAGGACTGGGGCTCTGCTGGACTAGGAGGAGTATTTAAGGTGG
AGTGGATACGAAAAGAAAGCCTTCCCTTTCAATTTGCACACCATTTACTCAATCCATGGAATGACAACAA
GAAAGTGCAGATAAGCAGGGATGGGCAGGAACTAGAACCTCTGGTTGGTGAACAGTTGCTCCAGTTATGG
GAACGTCTTCCCTTGGGAGAAAAAAACACAACTGATTGAGGATCCTAATAGTCTAGAGCTAGCCCTAGGA
GATCCGGCTGCTAACAAAGCCCGAAAGGAAGCTGAGTTGGCTGCTGCCACCGCTGAGCAATAACTAGCAT
AACCCCTTGGGGCCTCTAAACGGGTCTTGAGGGGTTTTTTGCTGAAAGGAGGAACTATATCCGGATATCC
CGCAAGAGGCCCGGCAGTACCGGCATAACCAAGCCTATGCCTACAGCATCCAGGGTGACGGTGCCGAGGA
TGACGATGAGCGCATTGTTAGATTTCATACACGGTGCCTGACTGCGTTAGCAATTTAACTGTGATAAACT
ACCGCATTAAAGCTTATCGATGATAAGCTGTCAAACATGAGAATTACAACTTATATCGTATGGGGCTGAC
TTCAGGTGCTACATTTGAAGAGATAAATTGCACTGAAATCAAGAAATATTTTATCTGATTAATAAGATGA
TCTTCTTGAGATCGTTTTGGTCTGCGCGTAATCTCTTGCTCTGAAAACGAAAAAACCGCCTTGCAGGGCG
GTTTTTCGAAGGTTCTCTGAGCTACCAACTCTTTGAACCGAGGTAACTGGCTTGGAGGAGCGCAGTCACC
AAAACTTGTCCTTTCAGTTTAGCCTTAACCGGCGCATGACTTCAAGACTAACTCCTCTAAATCAATTACC
AGTGGCTGCTGCCAGTGGTGCTTTTGCATGTCTTTCCGGGTTGGACTCAAGACGATAGTTACCGGATAAG
GCGCAGCGGTCGGACTGAACGGGGGGTTCGTGCATACAGTCCAGCTTGGAGCGAACTGCCTACCCGGAAC
TGAGTGTCAGGCGTGGAATGAGACAAACGCGGCCATAACAGCGGAATGACACCGGTAAACCGAAAGGCAG
GAACAGGAGAGCGCACGAGGGAGCCGCCAGGGGGAAACGCCTGGTATCTTTATAGTCCTGTCGGGTTTCG
CCACCACTGATTTGAGCGTCAGATTTCGTGATGCTTGTCAGGGGGGCGGAGCCTATGGAAAAACGGCTTT
GCCGCGGCCCTCTCACTTCCCTGTTAAGTATCTTCCTGGCATCTTCCAGGAAATCTCCGCCCCGTTCGTA
AGCCATTTCCGCTCGCCGCAGTCGAACGACCGAGCGTAGCGAGTCAGTGAGCGAGGAAGCGGAATATATC
CTGTATCACATATTCTGCTGACGCACCGGTGCAGCCTTTTTTCTCCTGCCACATGAAGCACTTCACTGAC
ACCCTCATCAGTGCCAACATAGTAAGCCAGTATACACTCCCCTAGCGCTGATGTCCGGCGGTGCTTTTGC
CGTTACGCACCACCCCGTCAGTAGCTGAACAGGAGGGACAGCTGATAGAAACAGAAGCCACTGGAGCACC
TCAAAAACACCATCATACACTAAATCAGTAAGTTGGCAGCATCACCCGACGCACTTTGCGCCGAATAAAT
ACCTGTGACGGAAGATCACTTCGCAGAATAAATAAATCCTGGTGTCCCTGTTGATACCGGGAAGCCCTGG
GCCAACTTTTGGCGAAAATGAGACGTTGATCGGCACGTAAGAGGTTCCAACTTTCACCATAATGAAATAA
GATCACTACCGGGCGTATTTTTTGAGTTATCGAGATTTTCAGGAGCTAAGGAAGCTAAAATGGAGAAAAA
AATCACTGGATATACCACCGTTGATATATCCCAATGGCATCGTAAAGAACATTTTGAGGCATTTCAGTCA
GTTGCTCAATGTACCTATAACCAGACCGTTCAGCTGGATATTACGGCCTTTTTAAAGACCGTAAAGAAAA
ATAAGCACAAGTTTTATCCGGCCTTTATTCACATTCTTGCCCGCCTGATGAATGCTCATCCGGAATTC
